Addgene plasmid #168067: ymScarletI-ymNeongreen pDRF1-GW
Purpose: FRET fusion between ymScarletI and ymNeongreen for use in yeast
Depositing lab: Bas Teusink. Depositing organization: Vrije Universiteit Amsterdam.
Backbone
  Vector backbone: pDRF1-GW
  Vector type: Yeast Expression
  Selectable markers: URA3
Growth in bacteria
  Bacterial resistance: Ampicillin, 100 μg/mL
  Growth temperature: 37°C
  Growth strain: DH5alpha
  Copy number: High Copy
Gene/Insert
  Gene/Insert name: ymScarletI-ymNeongreen
  Species: Synthetic
  Cloning method: Restriction Enzyme; 5′ cloning site Unknown (unknown if destroyed); 3′ cloning site Unknown (unknown if destroyed)
Terms and licenses: Academic/Nonprofit Terms; Industry Terms: Not Available to Industry
How to cite: ymScarletI-ymNeongreen pDRF1-GW was a gift from Bas Teusink (Addgene plasmid # 168067 ; http://n2t.net/addgene:168067 ; RRID:Addgene_168067)
