[The description below was written by a language model from this plasmid's Addgene catalogue record and pLannotate feature annotations shown in this document.]
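Description:
ymScarletI-ymNeongreen pDRF1-GW is an episomal yeast expression plasmid of 8,392 bp built on the pDRF1-GW backbone, a Gateway-adapted E. coli/Saccharomyces shuttle vector. In bacteria it replicates at high copy from a ColE1/pUC-type origin and is selected with ampicillin through the β-lactamase gene. In yeast it is maintained by the 2μ origin and selected by uracil prototrophy through URA3 under its own promoter, a marker that can also be counterselected with 5-FOA. An f1 origin, remnants of the lac promoter/operator and lacZα region, and a T7 promoter are backbone carry-overs with no evident role in yeast expression.

The payload is a synthetic tandem fusion of two fluorescent proteins. An mScarlet-I coding sequence is followed, after a short gap of about 36 bp that presumably encodes a linker, by mNeonGreen; the "y" prefixes suggest yeast-adapted versions, though the record does not say so. The fusion is flanked by attB1 and attB2 sites, the footprint of Gateway recombination, although the catalogue lists the cloning method as restriction enzyme with unknown sites. The ADH1 terminator lies downstream. The promoter driving the fusion is not named in the record; the roughly 800 bp upstream of attB1 is annotated only with fragmentary yeast genomic matches.

Joining the green donor and red acceptor in one polypeptide holds them close together, and the stated purpose is a FRET fusion for use in yeast, the kind of construct suited to serving as a positive control or reference for this fluorophore pair. The depositor and sequencing-derived records are the same length, carry identical features, and differ only in their start coordinate.
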