Features (pLannotate 1.2.2; 26 found; start..end, strand, type, name):
      3..257     -  CDS            BRP1 (fragment): BRP1_YEAST - Protein predicted: Swiss-Prot protein existence level 4. From Saccharomyces cerevisiae (strain ATCC 204508 / S288c) (Baker's yeast).
    359..375     -  promoter       ARG4 promoter (fragment): S. cerevisiae ARG4
    480..563     +  CDS            YG007_YEAST: Protein predicted: Swiss-Prot protein existence level 4. From Saccharomyces cerevisiae (strain ATCC 204508 / S288c) (Baker's yeast).
    800..824     +  protein_bind   attB1: mutant version of attB; recombination site for the Gateway® BP reaction BP Clonase™
    831..1526    +  CDS            mScarlet-I: mScarlet-I is a basic (constitutively fluorescent) red fluorescent protein published in 2016, derived from synthetic construct. It is reported to be a rapidly-maturing monomer with moderate acid sensitivity.
   1563..2270    +  CDS            mNeonGreen: mNeonGreen is a basic (constitutively fluorescent) green/yellow fluorescent protein published in 2013, derived from Branchiostoma lanceolatum. It is reported to be a very rapidly-maturing monomer with moderate acid sensitivity.
   2282..2306    -  protein_bind   attB2: mutant version of attB; recombination site for the Gateway® BP reaction BP Clonase™
   2334..2360    +  misc_feature   MCS (fragment): pBluescript multiple cloning site
   2369..2387    -  promoter       T7 promoter: promoter for bacteriophage T7 RNA polymerase
   2388..2531    +  CDS            ADH1 (fragment): ADH1_YEAST - Also known as ADC1. Experimental evidence at protein level: Swiss-Prot protein existence level 1. This isozyme preferentially catalyzes the conversion of primary unbranched alcohols to their corresponding aldehydes. Also shows activity toward secondary alcohols. From Saccharomyces cerevisiae (strain ATCC 204508 / S288c) (Baker's yeast).
   2535..2722    +  terminator     ADH1 terminator: S. cerevisiae ADH1; transcription terminator for the S. cerevisiae alcohol dehydrogenase 1 (ADH1) gene
   2730..2887    +  CDS            lacZα (fragment): LacZα fragment of β-galactosidase; lacZ fragment
   2893..2944    -  misc_feature   bom (fragment): basis of mobility region from pBR322
   2949..3032    +  CDS            RAF1 (fragment): RAF_YEAST - Experimental evidence at transcript level: Swiss-Prot protein existence level 2. Antagonizes transcriptional repression of recombinase FLP by REP1-REP2. May play a role in plasmid partitioning. From Saccharomyces cerevisiae (strain ATCC 204508 / S288c) (Baker's yeast).
   3186..4532    -  rep_origin     2μ ori: yeast 2μ plasmid origin of replication
   4537..4553    -  promoter       tet promoter (fragment): E. coli promoter for tetracycline efflux protein gene
   4643..5446    -  CDS            URA3: orotidine-5'-phosphate decarboxylase, required for uracil biosynthesis; S. cerevisiae URA3; yeast auxotrophic marker, counterselectable with 5-fluoroorotic acid (5-FOA)
   5447..5662    -  promoter       URA3 promoter: S. cerevisiae URA3
   5773..5877    +  promoter       AmpR promoter: bla
   5878..6738    +  CDS            AmpR: β-lactamase; bla; confers resistance to ampicillin, carbenicillin, and related antibiotics
   6909..7497    +  rep_origin     ori: high-copy-number ColE1/pMB1/pBR322/pUC origin of replication
   7680..7772    +  CDS            lacI (fragment): lac repressor; lacI; The lac repressor binds to the lac operator to inhibit transcription in E. coli. This inhibition can be relieved by adding lactose or isopropyl-β-D-thiogalactopyranoside (IPTG).
   7785..7806    +  protein_bind   CAP binding site: CAP binding activates transcription in the presence of cAMP. E. coli catabolite activator protein
   7821..7851    +  promoter       lac promoter: promoter for the E. coli lac operon
   7859..7875    +  protein_bind   lac operator: The lac repressor binds to the lac operator to inhibit transcription in E. coli. This inhibition can be relieved by adding lactose or isopropyl-β-D-thiogalactopyranoside (IPTG). lac repressor encoded by lacI
   7956..8384    -  rep_origin     f1 ori (sequence partly withheld): f1 bacteriophage origin of replication; arrow indicates direction of (+) strand synthesis
>Addgene plasmid #168067 | ymScarletI-ymNeongreen pDRF1-GW | depositor full sequence | sequence record 326050 | ymScarletI-ymNeongreen pDRF1-GW sequence 8392 bps
CAAGCTTCCTGAAACGGAGAAACATAAACAGGCATTGCTGGGATCACCCATACATCACTCTGTTTTGCCT
GACCTTTTCCGGTAATTTGAAAACAAACCCGGTCTCGAAGCGGAGATCCGGCGATAATTACCGCAGAAAT
AAACCCATACACGAGACGTAGAACCAGCCGCACATGGCCGGAGAAACTCCTGCGAGAATTTCGTAAACTC
GCGCGCATTGCATCTGTATTTCCTAATGCGGCACTTCCAGGCCTCGATCGAGACCGTTTATCCATTGCTT
TTTTGTTGTCTTTTTCCCTCGTTCACAGAAAGTCTGAAGAAGCTATAGTAGAACTATGAGCTTTTTTTGT
TTCTGTTTTCCTTTTTTTTTTTTTTACCTCTGTGGAAATTGTTACTCTCACACTCTTTAGTTCGTTTGTT
TGTTTTGTTTATTCCAATTATGACCGGTGACGAAACGTGGTCGATGGTGGGTACCGCTTATGCTCCCCTC
CATTAGTTTCGATTATATAAAAAGGCCAAATATTGTATTATTTTCAAATGTCCTATCATTATCGTCTAAC
ATCTAATTTCTCTTAAATTTTTTCTCTTTCTTTCCTATAACACCAATAGTGAAAATCTTTTTTTCTTCTA
TATCTACAAAAACTTTTTTTTTCTATCAACCTCGTTGATAAATTTTTTCTTTAACAATCGTTAATAATTA
ATTAATTGGAAAATAACCATTTTTTCTCTCTTTTATACACACATTCAAAAGAAAGAAAAAAAATATACCC
CAGCCTCGACTAGTGAATTCGCGGCCATCACAAGTTTGTACAAAAAAGCAGGCTGCTAGCATGGTTAGTA
AAGGTGAAGCTGTTATAAAAGAATTCATGAGGTTTAAAGTTCATATGGAAGGTTCAATGAATGGTCATGA
ATTTGAAATTGAAGGTGAAGGTGAAGGTAGACCATATGAAGGTACACAAACTGCTAAATTGAAAGTTACT
AAAGGTGGTCCATTACCATTTTCTTGGGATATTTTGTCTCCACAATTCATGTATGGTTCTAGAGCTTTTA
TTAAGCATCCAGCTGATATTCCAGATTATTATAAACAATCTTTTCCTGAAGGTTTTAAATGGGAAAGAGT
TATGAATTTCGAAGATGGTGGTGCTGTTACTGTTACTCAAGATACTTCTTTGGAAGATGGTACTTTAATC
TATAAAGTTAAATTGAGAGGTACTAATTTTCCACCAGATGGTCCAGTTATGCAAAAGAAAACTATGGGTT
GGGAAGCATCTACTGAAAGATTGTATCCAGAAGATGGTGTTTTGAAAGGAGACATTAAGATGGCTTTGAG
ATTGAAAGATGGTGGTCGGTACCTGGCCGACTTCAAGACCACCTATAAAGCTAAAAAACCAGTTCAAATG
CCAGGTGCATATAATGTTGATAGAAAGTTAGATATAACGTCGCATAACGAGGACTATACTGTAGTTGAAC
AATATGAACGTAGTGAAGGTAGACATAGTACCGGAGGAATGGATGAATTGTATAAATCCGGACTCAGATC
TTCGGATCCACCGGTCGCCACCATGGTCTCTAAGGGTGAAGAAGATAACATGGCTTCTTTGCCAGCCACC
CACGAGTTGCACATCTTCGGTTCCATTAACGGTGTCGACTTCGATATGGTCGGTCAAGGTACCGGTAACC
CAAACGACGGTTACGAAGAATTGAACTTGAAGTCTACCAAGGGCGACTTGCAGTTCTCCCCTTGGATTTT
GGTTCCACACATCGGTTACGGTTTCCACCAATACTTGCCATACCCAGACGGTATGTCCCCATTCCAAGCC
GCCATGGTTGACGGTTCTGGTTACCAAGTCCACAGAACCATGCAATTCGAAGACGGTGCTTCCTTGACCG
TGAACTACAGATACACCTACGAAGGTTCTCACATCAAGGGCGAAGCCCAAGTTAAGGGTACCGGTTTCCC
TGCTGACGGTCCAGTCATGACTAACTCCTTGACCGCTGCTGACTGGTGTCGTTCCAAGAAGACCTACCCA
AACGATAAGACCATCATTTCCACTTTCAAGTGGTCCTACACCACCGGTAACGGCAAGAGATACCGCTCTA
CCGCTCGTACCACCTACACCTTCGCCAAGCCAATGGCTGCCAACTACTTGAAGAACCAGCCTATGTACGT
CTTCCGTAAGACCGAGCTGAAGCATTCCAAGACTGAATTGAACTTCAAGGAATGGCAAAAGGCTTTCACC
GACGTCATGGGTATGGACGAATTGTACAAGTAAGCGGCCGCACCCAGCTTTCTTGTACAAAGTGGTGTAG
TTAATTCATGATGGCCGCTGCAGGTCGACCTCGAGGGGGGGCCCGGTACCCAATTCGCCCTATAGTGAGT
CGTATTACGCGCGGATCCAGCTTTGGACTTCTTCGCCAGAGGTTTGGTCAAGTCTCCAATCAAGGTTGTC
GGCTTGTCTACCTTGCCAGAAATTTACGAAAAGATGGAAAAGGGTCAAATCGTTGGTAGATACGTTGTTG
ACACTTCTAAATAAGCGAATTTCTTATGATTTATGATTTTTATTATTAAATAAGTTATAAAAAAAATAAG
TGTATACAAATTTTAAAGTGACTCTTAGGTTTTAAAACGANAATTCTTATTCTTGAGTAACTCTTTCCTG
TAGGTCAGGTTGCTTTCTCAGGTATAGCATGAGGTCGCTCTTATTGACCACACCTCTACCGGCATGCCAA
TTCACTGGCCGTCGTTTTACAACGTCGTGACTGGGAAAACCCTGGCGTTACCCAACTTAATCGCCTTGCA
GCACATCCCCCTTTCGCCAGCTGGCGTAATAGCGAAGAGGCCCGCACCGATCGCCCTTCCCAACAGTTGC
GCAGCCTGAATGGCGAATGGCGCCTGATGCGGTATTTTCTCCTTACGCATCTGTGCGGTATTTCACACCG
CATAATCGGATCGTACTTGTTACCCATCATTGAATTTTGAACATCCGAACCTGGGAGTTTTCCCTGAAAC
AGATAGTATATTTGAACCTGTATAATAATATATAGTCTAGCGCTTTACGGAAGACAATGTATGTATTTCG
GTTCCTGGAGAAACTATTGCATCTATTGCATAGGTAATCTTGCACGTCGCATCCCCGGTTCATTTTCTGC
GTTTCCATCTTGCACTTCAATAGCATATCTTTGTTAACGAAGCATCTGTGCTTCATTTTGTAGAACAAAA
ATGCAACGCGAGAGCGCTAATTTTTCAAACAAAGAATCTGAGCTGCATTTTTACAGAACAGAAATGCAAC
GCGAAAGCGCTATTTTACCAACGAAGAATCTGTGCTTCATTTTTGTAAAACAAAAATGCAACGCGAGAGC
GCTAATTTTTCAAACAAAGAATCTGAGCTGCATTTTTACAGAACAGAAATGCAACGCGAGAGCGCTATTT
TACCAACAAAGAATCTATACTTCTTTTTTGTTCTACAAAAATGCATCCCGAGAGCGCTATTTTTCTAACA
AAGCATCTTAGATTACTTTTTTTCTCCTTTGTGCGCTCTATAATGCAGTCTCTTGATAACTTTTTGCACT
GTAGGTCCGTTAAGGTTAGAAGAAGGCTACTTTGGTGTCTATTTTCTCTTCCATAAAAAAAGCCTGACTC
CACTTCCCGCGTTTACTGATTACTAGCGAAGCTGCGGGTGCATTTTTTCAAGATAAAGGCATCCCCGATT
ATATTCTATACCGATGTGGATTGCGCATACTTTGTGAACAGAAAGTGATAGCGTTGATGATTCTTCATTG
GTCAGAAAATTATGAACGGTTTCTTCTATTTTGTCTCTATATACTACGTATAGGAAATGTTTACATTTTC
GTATTGTTTTCGATTCACTCTATGAATAGTTCTTACTACAATTTTTTTGTCTAAAGAGTAATACTAGAGA
TAAACATAAAAAATGTAGAGGTCGAGTTTAGATGCAAGTTCAAGGAGCGAAAGGTGGATGGGTAGGTTAT
ATAGGGATATAGCACAGAGATATATAGCAAAGAGATACTTTTGAGCAATGTTTGTGGAAGCGGTATTCGC
AATATTTTAGTAGCTCGTTACAGTCCGGTGCGTTTTTGGTTTTTTGAAAGTGCGTCTTCAGAGCGCTTTT
GGTTTTCAAAAGCGCTCTGAAGTTCCTATACTTTCTAGCTAGAGAATAGGAACTTCGGAATAGGAACTTC
AAAGCGTTTCCGAAAACGAGCGCTTCCGAAAATGCAACGCGAGCTGCGCACATACAGCTCACTGTTCACG
TCGCACCTATATCTGCGTGTTGCCTGTATATATATATACATGAGAAGAACGGCATAGTGCGTGTTTATGC
TTAAATGCGTACTTATATGCGTCTATTTATGTAGGATGAAAGGTAGTCTAGTACCTCCTGTGATATTATC
CCATTCCATGCGGGGTATCGTATGCTTCCTTCAGCACTACCCTTTAGCTGTTCTATATGCTGCCACTCCT
CAATTGGATTAGTCTCATCCTTCAATGCTATCATTTCCTTTGATATTGGATCGATCCGATGATAAGCTGT
CAAACATGAGAATTGGGTAATAACTGATATAATTAAATTGAAGCTCTAATTTGTGAGTTTAGTATACATG
CATTTACTTATAATACAGTTTTTTAGTTTTGCTGGCCGCATCTTCTCAAATATGCTTCCCAGCCTGCTTT
TCTGTAACGTTCACCCTCTACCTTAGCATCCCTTCCCTTTGCAAATAGTCCTCTTCCAACAATAATAATG
TCAGATCCTGTAGAGACCACATCATCCACGGTTCTATACTGTTGACCCAATGCGTCTCCCTTGTCATCTA
AACCCACACCGGGTGTCATAATCAACCAATCGTAACCTTCATCTCTTCCACCCATGTCTCTTTGAGCAAT
AAAGCCGATAACAAAATCTTTGTCGCTCTTCGCAATGTCAACAGTACCCTTAGTATATTCTCCAGTAGAT
AGGGAGCCCTTGCATGACAATTCTGCTAACATCAAAAGGCCTCTAGGTTCCTTTGTTACTTCTTCTGCCG
CCTGCTTCAAACCGCTAACAATACCTGGGCCCACCACACCGTGTGCATTCGTAATGTCTGCCCATTCTGC
TATTCTGTATACACCCGCAGAGTACTGCAATTTGACTGTATTACCAATGTCAGCAAATTTTCTGTCTTCG
AAGAGTAAAAAATTGTACTTGGCGGATAATGCCTTTAGCGGCTTAACTGTGCCCTCCATGGAAAAATCAG
TCAAGATATCCACATGTGTTTTTAGTAAACAAATTTTGGGACCTAATGCTTCAACTAACTCCAGTAATTC
CTTGGTGGTACGAACATCCAATGAAGCACACAAGTTTGTTTGCTTTTCGTGCATGATATTAAATAGCTTG
GCAGCAACAGGACTAGGATGAGTAGCAGCACGTTCCTTATATGTAGCTTTCGACATGATTTATCTTCGTT
TCCTGCATGTTTTTGTTCTGTGCAGTTGGGTTAAGAATACTGGGCAATTTCATGTTTCTTCAACACTACA
TATGCGTATATATACCAATCTAAGTCTGTGCTCCTTCCTTCGTTCTTCCTTCTGTTCGGAGATTACCGAA
TCAAAAAAATTTCAAGGAAACCGAAATCAAAAAAAAGAATAAAAAAAAAATGATGAATTGAAAAGCTAAT
TCTTGAAGACGAAAGGGCCTCGTGATACGCCTATTTTTATAGGTTAATGTCATGATAATAATGGTTTCTT
AGACGTCAGGTGGCACTTTTCGGGGAAATGTGCGCGGAACCCCTATTTGTTTATTTTTCTAAATACATTC
AAATATGTATCCGCTCATGAGACAATAACCCTGATAAATGCTTCAATAATATTGAAAAAGGAAGAGTATG
AGTATTCAACATTTCCGTGTCGCCCTTATTCCCTTTTTTGCGGCATTTTGCCTTCCTGTTTTTGCTCACC
CAGAAACGCTGGTGAAAGTAAAAGATGCTGAAGATCAGTTGGGTGCACGAGTGGGTTACATCGAACTGGA
TCTCAACAGCGGTAAGATCCTTGAGAGTTTTCGCCCCGAAGAACGTTTTCCAATGATGAGCACTTTTAAA
GTTCTGCTATGTGGCGCGGTATTATCCCGTATTGACGCCGGGCAAGAGCAACTCGGTCGCCGCATACACT
ATTCTCAGAATGACTTGGTTGAGTACTCACCAGTCACAGAAAAGCATCTTACGGATGGCATGACAGTAAG
AGAATTATGCAGTGCTGCCATAACCATGAGTGATAACACTGCGGCCAACTTACTTCTGACAACGATCGGA
GGACCGAAGGAGCTAACCGCTTTTTTGCACAACATGGGGGATCATGTAACTCGCCTTGATCGTTGGGAAC
CGGAGCTGAATGAAGCCATACCAAACGACGAGCGTGACACCACGATGCCTGTAGCAATGGCAACAACGTT
GCGCAAACTATTAACTGGCGAACTACTTACTCTAGCTTCCCGGCAACAATTAATAGACTGGATGGAGGCG
GATAAAGTTGCAGGACCACTTCTGCGCTCGGCCCTTCCGGCTGGCTGGTTTATTGCTGATAAATCTGGAG
CCGGTGAGCGTGGGTCTCGCGGTATCATTGCAGCACTGGGGCCAGATGGTAAGCCCTCCCGTATCGTAGT
TATCTACACGACGGGGAGTCAGGCAACTATGGATGAACGAAATAGACAGATCGCTGAGATAGGTGCCTCA
CTGATTAAGCATTGGTAACTGTCAGACCAAGTTTACTCATATATACTTTAGATTGATTTAAAACTTCATT
TTTAATTTAAAAGGATCTAGGTGAAGATCCTTTTTGATAATCTCATGACCAAAATCCCTTAACGTGAGTT
TTCGTTCCACTGAGCGTCAGACCCCGTAGAAAAGATCAAAGGATCTTCTTGAGATCCTTTTTTTCTGCGC
GTAATCTGCTGCTTGCAAACAAAAAAACCACCGCTACCAGCGGTGGTTTGTTTGCCGGATCAAGAGCTAC
CAACTCTTTTTCCGAAGGTAACTGGCTTCAGCAGAGCGCAGATACCAAATACTGTTCTTCTAGTGTAGCC
GTAGTTAGGCCACCACTTCAAGAACTCTGTAGCACCGCCTACATACCTCGCTCTGCTAATCCTGTTACCA
GTGGCTGCTGCCAGTGGCGATAAGTCGTGTCTTACCGGGTTGGACTCAAGACGATAGTTACCGGATAAGG
CGCAGCGGTCGGGCTGAACGGGGGGTTCGTGCACACAGCCCAGCTTGGAGCGAACGACCTACACCGAACT
GAGATACCTACAGCGTGAGCTATGAGAAAGCGCCACGCTTCCCGAAGGGAGAAAGGCGGACAGGTATCCG
GTAAGCGGCAGGGTCGGAACAGGAGAGCGCACGAGGGAGCTTCCAGGGGGAAACGCCTGGTATCTTTATA
GTCCTGTCGGGTTTCGCCACCTCTGACTTGAGCGTCGATTTTTGTGATGCTCGTCAGGGGGGCGGAGCCT
ATGGAAAAACGCCAGCAACGCGGCCTTTTTACGGTTCCTGGCCTTTTGCTGGCCTTTTGCTCACATGTTC
TTTCCTGCGTTATCCCCTGATTCTGTGGATAACCGTATTACCGCCTTTGAGTGAGCTGATACCGCTCGCC
GCAGCCGAACGACCGAGCGCAGCGAGTCAGTGAGCGAGGAAGCGGAAGAGCGCCCAATACGCAAACCGCC
TCTCCCCGCGCGTTGGCCGATTCATTAATGCAGCTGGCACGACAGGTTTCCCGACTGGAAAGCGGGCAGT
GAGCGCAACGCAATTAATGTGAGTTAGCTCACTCATTAGGCACCCCAGGCTTTACACTTTATGCTTCCGG
CTCGTATGTTGTGTGGAATTGTGAGCGGATAACAATTTCACACAGGAAACAGCTATGACCATGATTACGC
CAAGCTTACCGCATCAGGAAATTGTAAGCGTTAATATTTTGTTAAAATTCGCGTTAAATTTTTGTTAAAT
CAGCTCATTTTTTAACCAATAGGCCGAAATCGGCAAAATCCCTTATAAATCAAAAGAATAGACCGAGATA
GGGT
[37 nt withheld, positions 8055-8091]
AAAGAACGTGGACTCCAACGTCAAAGG
[49 nt withheld, positions 8119-8167]
T
[91 nt withheld, positions 8169-8259]
G
[124 nt withheld, positions 8261-8384]
CCATTCGC
