Features (pLannotate 1.2.2; 26 found; start..end, strand, type, name):
     89..110     +  protein_bind   CAP binding site: CAP binding activates transcription in the presence of cAMP. E. coli catabolite activator protein
    125..155     +  promoter       lac promoter: promoter for the E. coli lac operon
    163..179     +  protein_bind   lac operator: The lac repressor binds to the lac operator to inhibit transcription in E. coli. This inhibition can be relieved by adding lactose or isopropyl-β-D-thiogalactopyranoside (IPTG). lac repressor encoded by lacI
    260..688     -  rep_origin     f1 ori (sequence partly withheld): f1 bacteriophage origin of replication; arrow indicates direction of (+) strand synthesis
    699..953     -  CDS            BRP1 (fragment): BRP1_YEAST - Protein predicted: Swiss-Prot protein existence level 4. From Saccharomyces cerevisiae (strain ATCC 204508 / S288c) (Baker's yeast).
   1055..1071    -  promoter       ARG4 promoter (fragment): S. cerevisiae ARG4
   1176..1259    +  CDS            YG007_YEAST: Protein predicted: Swiss-Prot protein existence level 4. From Saccharomyces cerevisiae (strain ATCC 204508 / S288c) (Baker's yeast).
   1496..1520    +  protein_bind   attB1: mutant version of attB; recombination site for the Gateway® BP reaction BP Clonase™
   1527..2222    +  CDS            mScarlet-I: mScarlet-I is a basic (constitutively fluorescent) red fluorescent protein published in 2016, derived from synthetic construct. It is reported to be a rapidly-maturing monomer with moderate acid sensitivity.
   2259..2966    +  CDS            mNeonGreen: mNeonGreen is a basic (constitutively fluorescent) green/yellow fluorescent protein published in 2013, derived from Branchiostoma lanceolatum. It is reported to be a very rapidly-maturing monomer with moderate acid sensitivity.
   2978..3002    -  protein_bind   attB2: mutant version of attB; recombination site for the Gateway® BP reaction BP Clonase™
   3030..3056    +  misc_feature   MCS (fragment): pBluescript multiple cloning site
   3065..3083    -  promoter       T7 promoter: promoter for bacteriophage T7 RNA polymerase
   3084..3227    +  CDS            ADH1 (fragment): ADH1_YEAST - Also known as ADC1. Experimental evidence at protein level: Swiss-Prot protein existence level 1. This isozyme preferentially catalyzes the conversion of primary unbranched alcohols to their corresponding aldehydes. Also shows activity toward secondary alcohols. From Saccharomyces cerevisiae (strain ATCC 204508 / S288c) (Baker's yeast).
   3231..3418    +  terminator     ADH1 terminator: S. cerevisiae ADH1; transcription terminator for the S. cerevisiae alcohol dehydrogenase 1 (ADH1) gene
   3426..3583    +  CDS            lacZα (fragment): LacZα fragment of β-galactosidase; lacZ fragment
   3589..3640    -  misc_feature   bom (fragment): basis of mobility region from pBR322
   3645..3728    +  CDS            RAF1 (fragment): RAF_YEAST - Experimental evidence at transcript level: Swiss-Prot protein existence level 2. Antagonizes transcriptional repression of recombinase FLP by REP1-REP2. May play a role in plasmid partitioning. From Saccharomyces cerevisiae (strain ATCC 204508 / S288c) (Baker's yeast).
   3882..5228    -  rep_origin     2μ ori: yeast 2μ plasmid origin of replication
   5233..5249    -  promoter       tet promoter (fragment): E. coli promoter for tetracycline efflux protein gene
   5339..6142    -  CDS            URA3: orotidine-5'-phosphate decarboxylase, required for uracil biosynthesis; S. cerevisiae URA3; yeast auxotrophic marker, counterselectable with 5-fluoroorotic acid (5-FOA)
   6143..6358    -  promoter       URA3 promoter: S. cerevisiae URA3
   6469..6573    +  promoter       AmpR promoter: bla
   6574..7434    +  CDS            AmpR: β-lactamase; bla; confers resistance to ampicillin, carbenicillin, and related antibiotics
   7605..8193    +  rep_origin     ori: high-copy-number ColE1/pMB1/pBR322/pUC origin of replication
   8376..76      +  CDS            lacI (fragment) (across the origin): lac repressor; lacI; The lac repressor binds to the lac operator to inhibit transcription in E. coli. This inhibition can be relieved by adding lactose or isopropyl-β-D-thiogalactopyranoside (IPTG).
>Addgene plasmid #168067 | ymScarletI-ymNeongreen pDRF1-GW | addgene full sequence | sequence record 332110 | Addgene NGS Result
CGCCTCTCCCCGCGCGTTGGCCGATTCATTAATGCAGCTGGCACGACAGGTTTCCCGACTGGAAAGCGGG
CAGTGAGCGCAACGCAATTAATGTGAGTTAGCTCACTCATTAGGCACCCCAGGCTTTACACTTTATGCTT
CCGGCTCGTATGTTGTGTGGAATTGTGAGCGGATAACAATTTCACACAGGAAACAGCTATGACCATGATT
ACGCCAAGCTTACCGCATCAGGAAATTGTAAGCGTTAATATTTTGTTAAAATTCGCGTTAAATTTTTGTT
AAATCAGCTCATTTTTTAACCAATAGGCCGAAATCGGCAAAATCCCTTATAAATCAAAAGAATAGACCGA
GATAGGGT
[37 nt withheld, positions 359-395]
AAAGAACGTGGACTCCAACGTCAAAGG
[49 nt withheld, positions 423-471]
T
[91 nt withheld, positions 473-563]
G
[124 nt withheld, positions 565-688]
CCATTCGCCAAGCTTCCTGAAACGGAGAAACATAAACAGGCATTGCTGGGATCACCCATACATCACTCTG
TTTTGCCTGACCTTTTCCGGTAATTTGAAAACAAACCCGGTCTCGAAGCGGAGATCCGGCGATAATTACC
GCAGAAATAAACCCATACACGAGACGTAGAACCAGCCGCACATGGCCGGAGAAACTCCTGCGAGAATTTC
GTAAACTCGCGCGCATTGCATCTGTATTTCCTAATGCGGCACTTCCAGGCCTCGATCGAGACCGTTTATC
CATTGCTTTTTTGTTGTCTTTTTCCCTCGTTCACAGAAAGTCTGAAGAAGCTATAGTAGAACTATGAGCT
TTTTTTGTTTCTGTTTTCCTTTTTTTTTTTTTTACCTCTGTGGAAATTGTTACTCTCACACTCTTTAGTT
CGTTTGTTTGTTTTGTTTATTCCAATTATGACCGGTGACGAAACGTGGTCGATGGTGGGTACCGCTTATG
CTCCCCTCCATTAGTTTCGATTATATAAAAAGGCCAAATATTGTATTATTTTCAAATGTCCTATCATTAT
CGTCTAACATCTAATTTCTCTTAAATTTTTTCTCTTTCTTTCCTATAACACCAATAGTGAAAATCTTTTT
TTCTTCTATATCTACAAAAACTTTTTTTTTCTATCAACCTCGTTGATAAATTTTTTCTTTAACAATCGTT
AATAATTAATTAATTGGAAAATAACCATTTTTTCTCTCTTTTATACACACATTCAAAAGAAAGAAAAAAA
ATATACCCCAGCCTCGACTAGTGAATTCGCGGCCATCACAAGTTTGTACAAAAAAGCAGGCTGCTAGCAT
GGTTAGTAAAGGTGAAGCTGTTATAAAAGAATTCATGAGGTTTAAAGTTCATATGGAAGGTTCAATGAAT
GGTCATGAATTTGAAATTGAAGGTGAAGGTGAAGGTAGACCATATGAAGGTACACAAACTGCTAAATTGA
AAGTTACTAAAGGTGGTCCATTACCATTTTCTTGGGATATTTTGTCTCCACAATTCATGTATGGTTCTAG
AGCTTTTATTAAGCATCCAGCTGATATTCCAGATTATTATAAACAATCTTTTCCTGAAGGTTTTAAATGG
GAAAGAGTTATGAATTTCGAAGATGGTGGTGCTGTTACTGTTACTCAAGATACTTCTTTGGAAGATGGTA
CTTTAATCTATAAAGTTAAATTGAGAGGTACTAATTTTCCACCAGATGGTCCAGTTATGCAAAAGAAAAC
TATGGGTTGGGAAGCATCTACTGAAAGATTGTATCCAGAAGATGGTGTTTTGAAAGGAGACATTAAGATG
GCTTTGAGATTGAAAGATGGTGGTCGGTACCTGGCCGACTTCAAGACCACCTATAAAGCTAAAAAACCAG
TTCAAATGCCAGGTGCATATAATGTTGATAGAAAGTTAGATATAACGTCGCATAACGAGGACTATACTGT
AGTTGAACAATATGAACGTAGTGAAGGTAGACATAGTACCGGAGGAATGGATGAATTGTATAAATCCGGA
CTCAGATCTTCGGATCCACCGGTCGCCACCATGGTCTCTAAGGGTGAAGAAGATAACATGGCTTCTTTGC
CAGCCACCCACGAGTTGCACATCTTCGGTTCCATTAACGGTGTCGACTTCGATATGGTCGGTCAAGGTAC
CGGTAACCCAAACGACGGTTACGAAGAATTGAACTTGAAGTCTACCAAGGGCGACTTGCAGTTCTCCCCT
TGGATTTTGGTTCCACACATCGGTTACGGTTTCCACCAATACTTGCCATACCCAGACGGTATGTCCCCAT
TCCAAGCCGCCATGGTTGACGGTTCTGGTTACCAAGTCCACAGAACCATGCAATTCGAAGACGGTGCTTC
CTTGACCGTGAACTACAGATACACCTACGAAGGTTCTCACATCAAGGGCGAAGCCCAAGTTAAGGGTACC
GGTTTCCCTGCTGACGGTCCAGTCATGACTAACTCCTTGACCGCTGCTGACTGGTGTCGTTCCAAGAAGA
CCTACCCAAACGATAAGACCATCATTTCCACTTTCAAGTGGTCCTACACCACCGGTAACGGCAAGAGATA
CCGCTCTACCGCTCGTACCACCTACACCTTCGCCAAGCCAATGGCTGCCAACTACTTGAAGAACCAGCCT
ATGTACGTCTTCCGTAAGACCGAGCTGAAGCATTCCAAGACTGAATTGAACTTCAAGGAATGGCAAAAGG
CTTTCACCGACGTCATGGGTATGGACGAATTGTACAAGTAAGCGGCCGCACCCAGCTTTCTTGTACAAAG
TGGTGTAGTTAATTCATGATGGCCGCTGCAGGTCGACCTCGAGGGGGGGCCCGGTACCCAATTCGCCCTA
TAGTGAGTCGTATTACGCGCGGATCCAGCTTTGGACTTCTTCGCCAGAGGTTTGGTCAAGTCTCCAATCA
AGGTTGTCGGCTTGTCTACCTTGCCAGAAATTTACGAAAAGATGGAAAAGGGTCAAATCGTTGGTAGATA
CGTTGTTGACACTTCTAAATAAGCGAATTTCTTATGATTTATGATTTTTATTATTAAATAAGTTATAAAA
AAAATAAGTGTATACAAATTTTAAAGTGACTCTTAGGTTTTAAAACGAAAATTCTTATTCTTGAGTAACT
CTTTCCTGTAGGTCAGGTTGCTTTCTCAGGTATAGCATGAGGTCGCTCTTATTGACCACACCTCTACCGG
CATGCCAATTCACTGGCCGTCGTTTTACAACGTCGTGACTGGGAAAACCCTGGCGTTACCCAACTTAATC
GCCTTGCAGCACATCCCCCTTTCGCCAGCTGGCGTAATAGCGAAGAGGCCCGCACCGATCGCCCTTCCCA
ACAGTTGCGCAGCCTGAATGGCGAATGGCGCCTGATGCGGTATTTTCTCCTTACGCATCTGTGCGGTATT
TCACACCGCATAATCGGATCGTACTTGTTACCCATCATTGAATTTTGAACATCCGAACCTGGGAGTTTTC
CCTGAAACAGATAGTATATTTGAACCTGTATAATAATATATAGTCTAGCGCTTTACGGAAGACAATGTAT
GTATTTCGGTTCCTGGAGAAACTATTGCATCTATTGCATAGGTAATCTTGCACGTCGCATCCCCGGTTCA
TTTTCTGCGTTTCCATCTTGCACTTCAATAGCATATCTTTGTTAACGAAGCATCTGTGCTTCATTTTGTA
GAACAAAAATGCAACGCGAGAGCGCTAATTTTTCAAACAAAGAATCTGAGCTGCATTTTTACAGAACAGA
AATGCAACGCGAAAGCGCTATTTTACCAACGAAGAATCTGTGCTTCATTTTTGTAAAACAAAAATGCAAC
GCGAGAGCGCTAATTTTTCAAACAAAGAATCTGAGCTGCATTTTTACAGAACAGAAATGCAACGCGAGAG
CGCTATTTTACCAACAAAGAATCTATACTTCTTTTTTGTTCTACAAAAATGCATCCCGAGAGCGCTATTT
TTCTAACAAAGCATCTTAGATTACTTTTTTTCTCCTTTGTGCGCTCTATAATGCAGTCTCTTGATAACTT
TTTGCACTGTAGGTCCGTTAAGGTTAGAAGAAGGCTACTTTGGTGTCTATTTTCTCTTCCATAAAAAAAG
CCTGACTCCACTTCCCGCGTTTACTGATTACTAGCGAAGCTGCGGGTGCATTTTTTCAAGATAAAGGCAT
CCCCGATTATATTCTATACCGATGTGGATTGCGCATACTTTGTGAACAGAAAGTGATAGCGTTGATGATT
CTTCATTGGTCAGAAAATTATGAACGGTTTCTTCTATTTTGTCTCTATATACTACGTATAGGAAATGTTT
ACATTTTCGTATTGTTTTCGATTCACTCTATGAATAGTTCTTACTACAATTTTTTTGTCTAAAGAGTAAT
ACTAGAGATAAACATAAAAAATGTAGAGGTCGAGTTTAGATGCAAGTTCAAGGAGCGAAAGGTGGATGGG
TAGGTTATATAGGGATATAGCACAGAGATATATAGCAAAGAGATACTTTTGAGCAATGTTTGTGGAAGCG
GTATTCGCAATATTTTAGTAGCTCGTTACAGTCCGGTGCGTTTTTGGTTTTTTGAAAGTGCGTCTTCAGA
GCGCTTTTGGTTTTCAAAAGCGCTCTGAAGTTCCTATACTTTCTAGCTAGAGAATAGGAACTTCGGAATA
GGAACTTCAAAGCGTTTCCGAAAACGAGCGCTTCCGAAAATGCAACGCGAGCTGCGCACATACAGCTCAC
TGTTCACGTCGCACCTATATCTGCGTGTTGCCTGTATATATATATACATGAGAAGAACGGCATAGTGCGT
GTTTATGCTTAAATGCGTACTTATATGCGTCTATTTATGTAGGATGAAAGGTAGTCTAGTACCTCCTGTG
ATATTATCCCATTCCATGCGGGGTATCGTATGCTTCCTTCAGCACTACCCTTTAGCTGTTCTATATGCTG
CCACTCCTCAATTGGATTAGTCTCATCCTTCAATGCTATCATTTCCTTTGATATTGGATCGATCCGATGA
TAAGCTGTCAAACATGAGAATTGGGTAATAACTGATATAATTAAATTGAAGCTCTAATTTGTGAGTTTAG
TATACATGCATTTACTTATAATACAGTTTTTTAGTTTTGCTGGCCGCATCTTCTCAAATATGCTTCCCAG
CCTGCTTTTCTGTAACGTTCACCCTCTACCTTAGCATCCCTTCCCTTTGCAAATAGTCCTCTTCCAACAA
TAATAATGTCAGATCCTGTAGAGACCACATCATCCACGGTTCTATACTGTTGACCCAATGCGTCTCCCTT
GTCATCTAAACCCACACCGGGTGTCATAATCAACCAATCGTAACCTTCATCTCTTCCACCCATGTCTCTT
TGAGCAATAAAGCCGATAACAAAATCTTTGTCGCTCTTCGCAATGTCAACAGTACCCTTAGTATATTCTC
CAGTAGATAGGGAGCCCTTGCATGACAATTCTGCTAACATCAAAAGGCCTCTAGGTTCCTTTGTTACTTC
TTCTGCCGCCTGCTTCAAACCGCTAACAATACCTGGGCCCACCACACCGTGTGCATTCGTAATGTCTGCC
CATTCTGCTATTCTGTATACACCCGCAGAGTACTGCAATTTGACTGTATTACCAATGTCAGCAAATTTTC
TGTCTTCGAAGAGTAAAAAATTGTACTTGGCGGATAATGCCTTTAGCGGCTTAACTGTGCCCTCCATGGA
AAAATCAGTCAAGATATCCACATGTGTTTTTAGTAAACAAATTTTGGGACCTAATGCTTCAACTAACTCC
AGTAATTCCTTGGTGGTACGAACATCCAATGAAGCACACAAGTTTGTTTGCTTTTCGTGCATGATATTAA
ATAGCTTGGCAGCAACAGGACTAGGATGAGTAGCAGCACGTTCCTTATATGTAGCTTTCGACATGATTTA
TCTTCGTTTCCTGCATGTTTTTGTTCTGTGCAGTTGGGTTAAGAATACTGGGCAATTTCATGTTTCTTCA
ACACTACATATGCGTATATATACCAATCTAAGTCTGTGCTCCTTCCTTCGTTCTTCCTTCTGTTCGGAGA
TTACCGAATCAAAAAAATTTCAAGGAAACCGAAATCAAAAAAAAGAATAAAAAAAAAATGATGAATTGAA
AAGCTAATTCTTGAAGACGAAAGGGCCTCGTGATACGCCTATTTTTATAGGTTAATGTCATGATAATAAT
GGTTTCTTAGACGTCAGGTGGCACTTTTCGGGGAAATGTGCGCGGAACCCCTATTTGTTTATTTTTCTAA
ATACATTCAAATATGTATCCGCTCATGAGACAATAACCCTGATAAATGCTTCAATAATATTGAAAAAGGA
AGAGTATGAGTATTCAACATTTCCGTGTCGCCCTTATTCCCTTTTTTGCGGCATTTTGCCTTCCTGTTTT
TGCTCACCCAGAAACGCTGGTGAAAGTAAAAGATGCTGAAGATCAGTTGGGTGCACGAGTGGGTTACATC
GAACTGGATCTCAACAGCGGTAAGATCCTTGAGAGTTTTCGCCCCGAAGAACGTTTTCCAATGATGAGCA
CTTTTAAAGTTCTGCTATGTGGCGCGGTATTATCCCGTATTGACGCCGGGCAAGAGCAACTCGGTCGCCG
CATACACTATTCTCAGAATGACTTGGTTGAGTACTCACCAGTCACAGAAAAGCATCTTACGGATGGCATG
ACAGTAAGAGAATTATGCAGTGCTGCCATAACCATGAGTGATAACACTGCGGCCAACTTACTTCTGACAA
CGATCGGAGGACCGAAGGAGCTAACCGCTTTTTTGCACAACATGGGGGATCATGTAACTCGCCTTGATCG
TTGGGAACCGGAGCTGAATGAAGCCATACCAAACGACGAGCGTGACACCACGATGCCTGTAGCAATGGCA
ACAACGTTGCGCAAACTATTAACTGGCGAACTACTTACTCTAGCTTCCCGGCAACAATTAATAGACTGGA
TGGAGGCGGATAAAGTTGCAGGACCACTTCTGCGCTCGGCCCTTCCGGCTGGCTGGTTTATTGCTGATAA
ATCTGGAGCCGGTGAGCGTGGGTCTCGCGGTATCATTGCAGCACTGGGGCCAGATGGTAAGCCCTCCCGT
ATCGTAGTTATCTACACGACGGGGAGTCAGGCAACTATGGATGAACGAAATAGACAGATCGCTGAGATAG
GTGCCTCACTGATTAAGCATTGGTAACTGTCAGACCAAGTTTACTCATATATACTTTAGATTGATTTAAA
ACTTCATTTTTAATTTAAAAGGATCTAGGTGAAGATCCTTTTTGATAATCTCATGACCAAAATCCCTTAA
CGTGAGTTTTCGTTCCACTGAGCGTCAGACCCCGTAGAAAAGATCAAAGGATCTTCTTGAGATCCTTTTT
TTCTGCGCGTAATCTGCTGCTTGCAAACAAAAAAACCACCGCTACCAGCGGTGGTTTGTTTGCCGGATCA
AGAGCTACCAACTCTTTTTCCGAAGGTAACTGGCTTCAGCAGAGCGCAGATACCAAATACTGTTCTTCTA
GTGTAGCCGTAGTTAGGCCACCACTTCAAGAACTCTGTAGCACCGCCTACATACCTCGCTCTGCTAATCC
TGTTACCAGTGGCTGCTGCCAGTGGCGATAAGTCGTGTCTTACCGGGTTGGACTCAAGACGATAGTTACC
GGATAAGGCGCAGCGGTCGGGCTGAACGGGGGGTTCGTGCACACAGCCCAGCTTGGAGCGAACGACCTAC
ACCGAACTGAGATACCTACAGCGTGAGCTATGAGAAAGCGCCACGCTTCCCGAAGGGAGAAAGGCGGACA
GGTATCCGGTAAGCGGCAGGGTCGGAACAGGAGAGCGCACGAGGGAGCTTCCAGGGGGAAACGCCTGGTA
TCTTTATAGTCCTGTCGGGTTTCGCCACCTCTGACTTGAGCGTCGATTTTTGTGATGCTCGTCAGGGGGG
CGGAGCCTATGGAAAAACGCCAGCAACGCGGCCTTTTTACGGTTCCTGGCCTTTTGCTGGCCTTTTGCTC
ACATGTTCTTTCCTGCGTTATCCCCTGATTCTGTGGATAACCGTATTACCGCCTTTGAGTGAGCTGATAC
CGCTCGCCGCAGCCGAACGACCGAGCGCAGCGAGTCAGTGAGCGAGGAAGCGGAAGAGCGCCCAATACGC
AAAC
